Addgene plasmid #89431: pEGFP-rSyntenin1
Purpose: mammalian expressio of EGFP tagged rat Syntenin1
Depositing lab: Fritz Rathjen. Publication: The neural cell recognition molecule neurofascin interacts with syntenin-1 but not with syntenin-2, both of which reveal self-associating activity. Koroll M, Rathjen FG, Volkmer H. J Biol Chem. 2001 Apr 6;276(14):10646-54. doi: 10.1074/jbc.M010647200. Epub 2001 Jan 4. PubMed 11152476.
Backbone
  Vector backbone: pEGFP-N1
  Backbone manufacturer: Clontech
  Vector type: Mammalian Expression
  Selectable markers: Neomycin (select with G418)
Growth in bacteria
  Bacterial resistance: Kanamycin, 50 μg/mL
  Growth temperature: 37°C
  Growth strain: DH5alpha
  Copy number: High Copy
Gene/Insert
  Gene/Insert name: SDCBP (alt name: Syntenin-1)
  Species: R. norvegicus (rat)
  Promoter: CMV
  Tag / fusion protein: EGFP (C terminal on backbone)
  Cloning method: Restriction Enzyme; 5′ cloning site XhoI (unknown if destroyed); 3′ cloning site HindIII (unknown if destroyed)
  Sequencing primers: 5′ CMV-F
Terms and licenses: Academic/Nonprofit Terms; Industry Terms: Not Available to Industry
How to cite: pEGFP-rSyntenin1 was a gift from Fritz Rathjen (Addgene plasmid # 89431 ; http://n2t.net/addgene:89431 ; RRID:Addgene_89431)
