[The description below was written by a language model from this plasmid's Addgene catalogue record and pLannotate feature annotations shown in this document.]
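Description:
pEGFP-rSyntenin1 is a mammalian expression plasmid for producing rat syntenin-1 (Sdcbp/SDCBP) fused to EGFP. It is built on a Clontech pEGFP-series backbone and is maintained in E. coli through a high-copy ColE1/pUC-type origin, with an f1 origin also present. A single Tn5 aminoglycoside phosphotransferase gene (NeoR/KanR) serves both hosts. A bacterial bla-type promoter drives it for kanamycin selection in bacteria. The SV40 enhancer/early promoter, paired with the HSV TK polyadenylation signal, drives it in mammalian cells, allowing G418 selection of stable transfectants.

The expression cassette is driven by the human CMV immediate-early enhancer and promoter and ends at an SV40 polyadenylation signal. The catalogue entry names pEGFP-N1 as the backbone and describes EGFP as a C-terminal tag. In the annotated full sequence, however, the EGFP coding region lies immediately downstream of the CMV promoter, followed by a multiple cloning site remnant and then the roughly 900 nt Sdcbp open reading frame. That order corresponds to EGFP at the N-terminus of syntenin-1, as in a C-series pEGFP vector, so the tag orientation should be checked against the sequence. The insert was recorded as cloned between XhoI and HindIII. More than a kilobase between the end of the Sdcbp coding sequence and the SV40 terminator region is unannotated, and the record does not say what it contains.

Syntenin-1 is a multifunctional adapter protein involved in trafficking of transmembrane proteins. The associated study examined its interaction with the neural cell recognition molecule neurofascin and its self-association. The construct suits transient or stable expression of fluorescently tagged syntenin-1 for localisation and interaction studies in mammalian cells.
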