Features (pLannotate 1.2.2; 15 found; start..end, strand, type, name):
    147..575     -  rep_origin     f1 ori (sequence partly withheld): f1 bacteriophage origin of replication; arrow indicates direction of (+) strand synthesis
    602..706     +  promoter       AmpR promoter: bla
    708..1065    +  promoter       SV40 promoter: SV40 enhancer and early promoter
   1100..1894    +  CDS            NeoR/KanR: aminoglycoside phosphotransferase from Tn5; aph(3')-II (or nptII); confers resistance to neomycin, kanamycin, and G418 (Geneticin®)
   1915..2067    +  CDS            ble (fragment): BLE_KLEPN - Experimental evidence at protein level: Swiss-Prot protein existence level 1. Binding protein with a strong affinity to the bleomycin family of antibiotics. Binds to CL990; an antimitotic-antibiotic compound. From Klebsiella pneumoniae.
   2126..2173    +  polyA_signal   HSV TK poly(A) signal: herpes simplex virus thymidine kinase polyadenylation signal (Cole and Stacy, 1985)
   2264..2280    -  polyA_signal   bGH poly(A) signal (fragment): bovine growth hormone polyadenylation signal
   2502..3090    +  rep_origin     ori: high-copy-number ColE1/pMB1/pBR322/pUC origin of replication
   3265..3568    +  enhancer       CMV enhancer: human cytomegalovirus immediate early enhancer
   3569..3772    +  promoter       CMV promoter: human cytomegalovirus (CMV) immediate early promoter
   3817..4533    +  CDS            EGFP: EGFP is a basic (constitutively fluorescent) green fluorescent protein published in 1996, derived from Aequorea victoria. It is reported to be a rapidly-maturing weak dimer with moderate acid sensitivity.
   4534..4552    +  misc_feature   MCS (fragment): multiple cloning site
   4624..5523    +  CDS            Sdcbp: SDCB1_RAT - Experimental evidence at protein level: Swiss-Prot protein existence level 1. Multifunctional adapter protein involved in diverse array of functions including trafficking of transmembrane proteins, neuro and immunomodulation, exosome biogenesis, and tumorigenesis. Positively regulates TGFB1-mediated SMAD2/3 activation and TGFB1-induced epithelial-to-mesenchymal transition (EMT) and cell migration in various cell types. May increase TGFB1 signaling by enhancing cell- surface expression of TGFR1 by preventing the interaction between TGFR1 and CAV1 and subsequent CAV1-dependent intern
   6696..6780    +  CDS            large T antigen (fragment): large T antigen from SV40 (simian virus 40)
   6803..113     +  polyA_signal   SV40 poly(A) signal (across the origin): SV40 polyadenylation signal
>Addgene plasmid #89431 | pEGFP-rSyntenin1 | addgene full sequence | sequence record 177642 | Addgene NGS Result
ATTGCAGCTTATAATGGTTACAAATAAAGCAATAGCATCACAAATTTCACAAATAAAGCATTTTTTTCAC
TGCATTCTAGTTGTGGTTTGTCCAAACTCATCAATGTATCTTAACGCGTAAATTGTAAGCGTTAATATTT
TGTTAAAATTCGCGTTAAATTTTTGTTAAATCAGCTCATTTTTTAACCAATAGGCCGAAATCGGCAAAAT
CCCTTATAAATCAAAAGAATAGACCGAGATAGGGT
[37 nt withheld, positions 246-282]
AAAGAACGTGGACTCCAACGTCAAAGG
[49 nt withheld, positions 310-358]
T
[91 nt withheld, positions 360-450]
G
[124 nt withheld, positions 452-575]
CAGGTGGCACTTTTCGGGGAAATGTGCGCGGAACCCCTATTTGTTTATTTTTCTAAATACATTCAAATAT
GTATCCGCTCATGAGACAATAACCCTGATAAATGCTTCAATAATATTGAAAAAGGAAGAGTCCTGAGGCG
GAAAGAACCAGCTGTGGAATGTGTGTCAGTTAGGGTGTGGAAAGTCCCCAGGCTCCCCAGCAGGCAGAAG
TATGCAAAGCATGCATCTCAATTAGTCAGCAACCAGGTGTGGAAAGTCCCCAGGCTCCCCAGCAGGCAGA
AGTATGCAAAGCATGCATCTCAATTAGTCAGCAACCATAGTCCCGCCCCTAACTCCGCCCATCCCGCCCC
TAACTCCGCCCAGTTCCGCCCATTCTCCGCCCCATGGCTGACTAATTTTTTTTATTTATGCAGAGGCCGA
GGCCGCCTCGGCCTCTGAGCTATTCCAGAAGTAGTGAGGAGGCTTTTTTGGAGGCCTAGGCTTTTGCAAA
GATCGATCAAGAGACAGGATGAGGATCGTTTCGCATGATTGAACAAGATGGATTGCACGCAGGTTCTCCG
GCCGCTTGGGTGGAGAGGCTATTCGGCTATGACTGGGCACAACAGACAATCGGCTGCTCTGATGCCGCCG
TGTTCCGGCTGTCAGCGCAGGGGCGCCCGGTTCTTTTTGTCAAGACCGACCTGTCCGGTGCCCTGAATGA
ACTGCAAGACGAGGCAGCGCGGCTATCGTGGCTGGCCACGACGGGCGTTCCTTGCGCAGCTGTGCTCGAC
GTTGTCACTGAAGCGGGAAGGGACTGGCTGCTATTGGGCGAAGTGCCGGGGCAGGATCTCCTGTCATCTC
ACCTTGCTCCTGCCGAGAAAGTATCCATCATGGCTGATGCAATGCGGCGGCTGCATACGCTTGATCCGGC
TACCTGCCCATTCGACCACCAAGCGAAACATCGCATCGAGCGAGCACGTACTCGGATGGAAGCCGGTCTT
GTCGATCAGGATGATCTGGACGAAGAGCATCAGGGGCTCGCGCCAGCCGAACTGTTCGCCAGGCTCAAGG
CGAGCATGCCCGACGGCGAGGATCTCGTCGTGACCCATGGCGATGCCTGCTTGCCGAATATCATGGTGGA
AAATGGCCGCTTTTCTGGATTCATCGACTGTGGCCGGCTGGGTGTGGCGGACCGCTATCAGGACATAGCG
TTGGCTACCCGTGATATTGCTGAAGAGCTTGGCGGCGAATGGGCTGACCGCTTCCTCGTGCTTTACGGTA
TCGCCGCTCCCGATTCGCAGCGCATCGCCTTCTATCGCCTTCTTGACGAGTTCTTCTGAGCGGGACTCTG
GGGTTCGAAATGACCGACCAAGCGACGCCCAACCTGCCATCACGAGATTTCGATTCCACCGCCGCCTTCT
ATGAAAGGTTGGGCTTCGGAATCGTTTTCCGGGACGCCGGCTGGATGATCCTCCAGCGCGGGGATCTCAT
GCTGGAGTTCTTCGCCCACCCTAGGGGGAGGCTAACTGAAACACGGAAGGAGACAATACCGGAAGGAACC
CGCGCTATGACGGCAATAAAAAGACAGAATAAAACGCACGGTGTTGGGTCGTTTGTTCATAAACGCGGGG
TTCGGTCCCAGGGCTGGCACTCTGTCGATACCCCACCGAGACCCCATTGGGGCCAATACGCCCGCGTTTC
TTCCTTTTCCCCACCCCACCCCCCAAGTTCGGGTGAAGGCCCAGGGCTCGCAGCCAACGTCGGGGCGGCA
GGCCCTGCCATAGCCTCAGGTTACTCATATATACTTTAGATTGATTTAAAACTTCATTTTTAATTTAAAA
GGATCTAGGTGAAGATCCTTTTTGATAATCTCATGACCAAAATCCCTTAACGTGAGTTTTCGTTCCACTG
AGCGTCAGACCCCGTAGAAAAGATCAAAGGATCTTCTTGAGATCCTTTTTTTCTGCGCGTAATCTGCTGC
TTGCAAACAAAAAAACCACCGCTACCAGCGGTGGTTTGTTTGCCGGATCAAGAGCTACCAACTCTTTTTC
CGAAGGTAACTGGCTTCAGCAGAGCGCAGATACCAAATACTGTTCTTCTAGTGTAGCCGTAGTTAGGCCA
CCACTTCAAGAACTCTGTAGCACCGCCTACATACCTCGCTCTGCTAATCCTGTTACCAGTGGCTGCTGCC
AGTGGCGATAAGTCGTGTCTTACCGGGTTGGACTCAAGACGATAGTTACCGGATAAGGCGCAGCGGTCGG
GCTGAACGGGGGGTTCGTGCACACAGCCCAGCTTGGAGCGAACGACCTACACCGAACTGAGATACCTACA
GCGTGAGCTATGAGAAAGCGCCACGCTTCCCGAAGGGAGAAAGGCGGACAGGTATCCGGTAAGCGGCAGG
GTCGGAACAGGAGAGCGCACGAGGGAGCTTCCAGGGGGAAACGCCTGGTATCTTTATAGTCCTGTCGGGT
TTCGCCACCTCTGACTTGAGCGTCGATTTTTGTGATGCTCGTCAGGGGGGCGGAGCCTATGGAAAAACGC
CAGCAACGCGGCCTTTTTACGGTTCCTGGCCTTTTGCTGGCCTTTTGCTCACATGTTCTTTCCTGCGTTA
TCCCCTGATTCTGTGGATAACCGTATTACCGCCATGCATTAGTTATTAATAGTAATCAATTACGGGGTCA
TTAGTTCATAGCCCATATATGGAGTTCCGCGTTACATAACTTACGGTAAATGGCCCGCCTGGCTGACCGC
CCAACGACCCCCGCCCATTGACGTCAATAATGACGTATGTTCCCATAGTAACGCCAATAGGGACTTTCCA
TTGACGTCAATGGGTGGAGTATTTACGGTAAACTGCCCACTTGGCAGTACATCAAGTGTATCATATGCCA
AGTACGCCCCCTATTGACGTCAATGACGGTAAATGGCCCGCCTGGCATTATGCCCAGTACATGACCTTAT
GGGACTTTCCTACTTGGCAGTACATCTACGTATTAGTCATCGCTATTACCATGGTGATGCGGTTTTGGCA
GTACATCAATGGGCGTGGATAGCGGTTTGACTCACGGGGATTTCCAAGTCTCCACCCCATTGACGTCAAT
GGGAGTTTGTTTTGGCACCAAAATCAACGGGACTTTCCAAAATGTCGTAACAACTCCGCCCCATTGACGC
AAATGGGCGGTAGGCGTGTACGGTGGGAGGTCTATATAAGCAGAGCTGGTTTAGTGAACCGTCAGATCCG
CTAGCGCTACCGGTCGCCACCATGGTGAGCAAGGGCGAGGAGCTGTTCACCGGGGTGGTGCCCATCCTGG
TCGAGCTGGACGGCGACGTAAACGGCCACAAGTTCAGCGTGTCCGGCGAGGGCGAGGGCGATGCCACCTA
CGGCAAGCTGACCCTGAAGTTCATCTGCACCACCGGCAAGCTGCCCGTGCCCTGGCCCACCCTCGTGACC
ACCCTGACCTACGGCGTGCAGTGCTTCAGCCGCTACCCCGACCACATGAAGCAGCACGACTTCTTCAAGT
CCGCCATGCCCGAAGGCTACGTCCAGGAGCGCACCATCTTCTTCAAGGACGACGGCAACTACAAGACCCG
CGCCGAGGTGAAGTTCGAGGGCGACACCCTGGTGAACCGCATCGAGCTGAAGGGCATCGACTTCAAGGAG
GACGGCAACATCCTGGGGCACAAGCTGGAGTACAACTACAACAGCCACAACGTCTATATCATGGCCGACA
AGCAGAAGAACGGCATCAAGGTGAACTTCAAGATCCGCCACAACATCGAGGACGGCAGCGTGCAGCTCGC
CGACCACTACCAGCAGAACACCCCCATCGGCGACGGCCCCGTGCTGCTGCCCGACAACCACTACCTGAGC
ACCCAGTCCGCCCTGAGCAAAGACCCCAACGAGAAGCGCGATCACATGGTCCTGCTGGAGTTCGTGACCG
CCGCCGGGATCACTCTCGGCATGGACGAGCTGTACAAGTCCGGACTCAGATCTCGAGGATCCGAATTCGC
GGCCGCGTCGACAGCGGCAGGAACATCGCGGTGTTCGGGGCAGAAAACACCTGCAAAAATGTCTCTCTAT
CCATCTCTTGAAGATTTGAAGGTAGACAAAGTAATTCAGGCTCAAACTGCCTCTTCTGCTAATCCTGCCA
GCCAGGCCTTTTTTTTAAATGTGGTCGATTCTGCTGCCTTTCCTCCAGGTGGAAATCTCTATCCTAAACT
GTATCCAGAACTCTCTCAATACATGGGACTGTCTTTAAGTGAAGCTGAAATATGTGAAAACATGCCTGTG
GTCTCTGGAGCGCCAACCCAAGGGCAGTTGGTAGCAAGGCCATCCAGTGTGAACTACATGGTAGCACCTG
TGACAGGTAACGATGCGGGGATTAGGAGAGCAGAGATTAAGCAAGGGATTCGGGAAGTCATTTTGTGTAA
GGATCAAGATGGAAAAATTGGGCTCAGACTGAAGTCAGTAGATAATGGTATATTTGTTCAACTAGTCCAG
GCTAATTCCCCAGCCTCCTTGGTTGGGCTGCGATTTGGGGACCAGGTGCTCCAGATCAATGGTGAAAACT
GTGCCGGCTGGAGCTCCGATAAGGCACACAAGGTGCTCAAGCAGGCCTTTGGAGAGAAGATTACCATGAC
CATTCGTGATAGACCCTTTGAACGGACAGTTACCATGCATAAGGACAGCAGTGGACATGTTGGCTTTATC
TTTAAAAGTGGAAAAATCACATCCATAGTGAAAGACAGTTCTGCTGCCAGAAACGGCCTTCTCACTGATC
ACCACATCTGTGAGATCAACGGACAGAACGTCATTGGCTTGAAGGATGCTCAGATTGCAGATATACTGTC
AACAGCTGGGACTGTGGTCACCATCACGATCATGCCTGCCTTTATCTTCGAACATATTATTAAACGGATG
GCTCCCAGCATTATGAAAAGCCTGATGGATCACACCATTCCTGAAGTTTAAACCTTGTACAGTGCATCAC
CGCCGAACGCTTCCAGTCTTCCTCTTCGGCAACTTCTCTATTTCACCGCACATGAAGCTTTCCCGGATCC
AGGGAGACTGTGCTGCATGGAGACCTGTCTATCTTCCACCATGGCTGGGAACCTCACTCTATCTGAGAGC
GTCTTCAGATTTTAAGATAGGTGTAGCCTTATCCTGGTTTTACAGATGTGAAACTCTCAAAAGATTCCCT
GACTTTCTAGACTTGGTTCTTTACTGGGAACCTGATGTTTTTCTATAAGCCATTGTGATTAGGATGACTG
GTGTAGGCTTAGCTGTGTCCGAGAACTGGTCTGCTTTCTCCGAGAAGTGCACAGTGCTAGGCACGTGCTT
CAGTTCTGTGGCATATGTGGATTGTAGTACATCAGCATAGTACCTGTAGGATGATTGCCTTTGATCGCTA
CTTTTTAAGTTTGTGTGTGAGTGTGTAAAATTCCAGTTAATCAACACTTCCATTCCACAAAAGCATTATA
CAGTTCTGTGTAGGTGGCAAGAGACTAATGATTGTCACTAAATTCTAACTACCTTCACTTAATGTGCTTC
AGTTGTCGCCTTAACTACAGTAAGCATTTAGAATAAAAGCCAAAATAGAATTATTGCTGCCTTCTGAAAC
CTGAGAGGTTAGCTCTCTATCAAGCTGTTCTATGCTAGCCCTGAGCAGCTTACTGGTGTCGCAGAGCTGC
CTAGCTTTACCAAGATTTTCTAGTCACTGCATAAAGGAAACGCCTAAGAGTTGCCGTATTGCTTTCTGAG
ATACAAATTGCTATATATTTCATGTAAAAGTTGTTATACTAAATAGGATAAATTTTGGAGTCTCTTTTTC
ACTCGTAGATTAAGTGGGTAATATCTAATTTGGCACTTGAGTCCTAACATTATGTAACTTTAGCTAGGTT
GGGGTGGGTTTAGAATGTTTCCCTAGTCATCTCAGTTTGTTCCATTTTCTGACTCTATCCTGCAAACAAA
AATGGCAATGACACTTTATCCTGACTCTTTCCTTCTTAGTTTGTGCCTATCTTATTATTTTATGTGATAT
TATCCTATTAAATGTATAAAAATATTAAATGTCAAAAAAAAAAAAAAAAAAAAAAAAGTCGACGCGGCCG
CGAATTCCAGATCCACCGGATCTAGATAACTGATCATAATCAGCCATACCACATTTGTAGAGGTTTTACT
TGCTTTAAAAAACCTCCCACACCTCCCCCTGAACCTGAAACATAAAATGAATGCAATTGTTGTTGTTAAC
TTGTTT
